Addgene plasmid #249217: pLenti-hCDCP1-gRNA2
Purpose: CDCP1 CRISPR KO
Depositing lab: Weihong Tan. Depositing organization: Hangzhou Institute of Medicine, Chinese Academy of Sciences. Publication: SPARK-seq: A high-throughput platform for aptamer discovery and kinetic profiling. Luo G, Song J, Fu Y, Jiang Y, Gao Y, Zhong Z, Li L, Wei Y, Jia HR, Guo L, Fu T, Wu Q, Tan W. Science. 2026 Jan;391(6780):eadv6127. doi: 10.1126/science.adv6127. Epub 2026 Jan 1. PubMed 41477891.
Backbone
  Vector backbone: pLenti-sgRNA
  Backbone manufacturer: Eric Lander and David Sabatini, Addgene plasmid #71409
  Vector type: Lentiviral, CRISPR
Growth in bacteria
  Bacterial resistance: Ampicillin, 100 μg/mL
  Growth temperature: 37°C
  Growth strain: NEB Stable
  Copy number: High Copy
Gene/Insert
  Gene/Insert name: CDCP1
  gRNA/shRNA sequence: ACGTGTCAGATCATCACAA
  Species: H. sapiens (human)
  Entrez Gene: CDCP1 (a.k.a. CD318, SIMA135, TRASK)
  Promoter: U6
  Cloning method: Restriction Enzyme; 5′ cloning site Unknown (unknown if destroyed)
Terms and licenses: Academic/Nonprofit Terms; Industry Terms: Not Available to Industry
How to cite: pLenti-hCDCP1-gRNA2 was a gift from Weihong Tan (Addgene plasmid # 249217 ; http://n2t.net/addgene:249217 ; RRID:Addgene_249217)
