[The description below was written by a language model from this plasmid's Addgene catalogue record and pLannotate feature annotations shown in this document.]
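Description:
pLenti-hCDCP1-gRNA2 is a 7,290 nt lentiviral CRISPR plasmid built on the pLenti-sgRNA backbone. It delivers a single guide RNA directed against human CDCP1 (also known as CD318, SIMA135 or TRASK) for gene knockout. In bacteria it replicates from a high-copy ColE1/pUC-type origin and is selected with ampicillin through the β-lactamase gene. An f1 origin and remnants of a lac/lacZα cloning region flanked by T3 and T7 promoters are carried over from the parental phagemid backbone. An SV40 poly(A) signal and SV40 origin lie just outside the viral region.

The transfer cassette has a third-generation layout. An RSV promoter replaces the U3 of a truncated HIV-1 5' LTR to drive genomic RNA production in packaging cells. It is followed by the Ψ packaging signal with a partial gag sequence, the Rev response element for Rev-dependent nuclear export, and a cPPT/CTS. A ΔU3 self-inactivating 3' LTR disables LTR promoter activity after integration. Within this frame, a human U6 RNA polymerase III promoter transcribes the CDCP1-targeting spacer fused to the Streptococcus pyogenes Cas9 guide scaffold. Downstream, an EF-1α core promoter expresses puromycin N-acetyltransferase, which allows selection of transduced mammalian cells, and a WPRE enhances transcript expression.

No Cas9 coding sequence is annotated, so the nuclease must be supplied separately, for example from cells already expressing Cas9. The "gRNA2" in the name suggests it is one of several guides against the same gene, though the record does not describe the others. The stated purpose is CDCP1 CRISPR knockout. The cloning sites used to insert the guide are not recorded.
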