Features (pLannotate 1.2.2; 27 found; start..end, strand, type, name):
      5..231     +  promoter       RSV promoter: Rous sarcoma virus enhancer/promoter
    232..412     +  LTR            5' LTR (truncated): truncated 5' long terminal repeat (LTR) from HIV-1
    459..584     +  misc_feature   HIV-1 Ψ: packaging signal of human immunodeficiency virus type 1
    568..931     +  CDS            HIV-1 gag (fragment): gag protein from human immunodeficiency virus 1; gag
   1077..1310    +  misc_feature   RRE: The Rev response element (RRE) of HIV-1 allows for Rev-dependent mRNA export from the nucleus to the cytoplasm.
   1687..1713    +  CDS            Rev (fragment): human immunodeficiency virus 1 (HIV-1) Rev protein; rev; enhances nuclear export of unspliced and incompletely spliced viral mRNAs
   1717..1957    +  promoter       U6 promoter: RNA polymerase III promoter for human U6 snRNA
   1986..2061    +  misc_RNA       gRNA scaffold: guide RNA scaffold for the Streptococcus pyogenes CRISPR/Cas9 system
   2109..2226    +  misc_feature   cPPT/CTS: central polypurine tract and central termination sequence of HIV-1
   2295..2506    +  promoter       EF-1α core promoter: core promoter for human elongation factor EF-1α
   2532..3131    +  CDS            PuroR (fragment): puromycin N-acetyltransferase; pac from Streptomyces; confers resistance to puromycin
   3147..3735    +  misc_feature   WPRE: woodchuck hepatitis virus posttranscriptional regulatory element
   3786..3805    +  misc_feature   cPPT/CTS (fragment): central polypurine tract and central termination sequence of HIV-1
   3807..4040    +  LTR            3' LTR (ΔU3): self-inactivating 3' long terminal repeat (LTR) from HIV-1
   4118..4239    +  polyA_signal   SV40 poly(A) signal: SV40 polyadenylation signal
   4279..4414    +  rep_origin     SV40 ori: SV40 origin of replication
   4435..4453    -  promoter       T7 promoter: promoter for bacteriophage T7 RNA polymerase
   4461..4616    +  CDS            lacZα (fragment): LacZα fragment of β-galactosidase; lacZ fragment
   4621..5049    +  rep_origin     f1 ori (sequence partly withheld): f1 bacteriophage origin of replication; arrow indicates direction of (+) strand synthesis
   5102..5206    +  promoter       AmpR promoter: bla
   5207..6067    +  CDS            AmpR: β-lactamase; bla; confers resistance to ampicillin, carbenicillin, and related antibiotics
   6238..6826    +  rep_origin     ori: high-copy-number ColE1/pMB1/pBR322/pUC origin of replication
   7009..7101    +  CDS            lacI (fragment): lac repressor; lacI; The lac repressor binds to the lac operator to inhibit transcription in E. coli. This inhibition can be relieved by adding lactose or isopropyl-β-D-thiogalactopyranoside (IPTG).
   7114..7135    +  protein_bind   CAP binding site: CAP binding activates transcription in the presence of cAMP. E. coli catabolite activator protein
   7150..7180    +  promoter       lac promoter: promoter for the E. coli lac operon
   7188..7204    +  protein_bind   lac operator: The lac repressor binds to the lac operator to inhibit transcription in E. coli. This inhibition can be relieved by adding lactose or isopropyl-β-D-thiogalactopyranoside (IPTG). lac repressor encoded by lacI
   7249..7267    +  promoter       T3 promoter: promoter for bacteriophage T3 RNA polymerase
>Addgene plasmid #249217 | pLenti-hCDCP1-gRNA2 | addgene full sequence | sequence record 499762 | Addgene NGS Result
TTAATGTAGTCTTATGCAATACTCTTGTAGTCTTGCAACATGGTAACGATGAGTTAGCAACATGCCTTAC
AAGGAGAGAAAAAGCACCGTGCATGCCGATTGGTGGAAGTAAGGTGGTACGATCGTGCCTTATTAGGAAG
GCAACAGACGGGTCTGACATGGATTGGACGAACCACTGAATTGCCGCATTGCAGAGATATTGTATTTAAG
TGCCTAGCTCGATACATAAACGGGTCTCTCTGGTTAGACCAGATCTGAGCCTGGGAGCTCTCTGGCTAAC
TAGGGAACCCACTGCTTAAGCCTCAATAAAGCTTGCCTTGAGTGCTTCAAGTAGTGTGTGCCCGTCTGTT
GTGTGACTCTGGTAACTAGAGATCCCTCAGACCCTTTTAGTCAGTGTGGAAAATCTCTAGCAGTGGCGCC
CGAACAGGGACTTGAAAGCGAAAGGGAAACCAGAGGAGCTCTCTCGACGCAGGACTCGGCTTGCTGAAGC
GCGCACGGCAAGAGGCGAGGGGCGGCGACTGGTGAGTACGCCAAAAATTTTGACTAGCGGAGGCTAGAAG
GAGAGAGATGGGTGCGAGAGCGTCAGTATTAAGCGGGGGAGAATTAGATCGCGATGGGAAAAAATTCGGT
TAAGGCCAGGGGGAAAGAAAAAATATAAATTAAAACATATAGTATGGGCAAGCAGGGAGCTAGAACGATT
CGCAGTTAATCCTGGCCTGTTAGAAACATCAGAAGGCTGTAGACAAATACTGGGACAGCTACAACCATCC
CTTCAGACAGGATCAGAAGAACTTAGATCATTATATAATACAGTAGCAACCCTCTATTGTGTGCATCAAA
GGATAGAGATAAAAGACACCAAGGAAGCTTTAGACAAGATAGAGGAAGAGCAAAACAAAAGTAAGACCAC
CGCACAGCAAGCGGCCGCTGATCTTCAGACCTGGAGGAGGAGATATGAGGGACAATTGGAGAAGTGAATT
ATATAAATATAAAGTAGTAAAAATTGAACCATTAGGAGTAGCACCCACCAAGGCAAAGAGAAGAGTGGTG
CAGAGAGAAAAAAGAGCAGTGGGAATAGGAGCTTTGTTCCTTGGGTTCTTGGGAGCAGCAGGAAGCACTA
TGGGCGCAGCGTCAATGACGCTGACGGTACAGGCCAGACAATTATTGTCTGGTATAGTGCAGCAGCAGAA
CAATTTGCTGAGGGCTATTGAGGCGCAACAGCATCTGTTGCAACTCACAGTCTGGGGCATCAAGCAGCTC
CAGGCAAGAATCCTGGCTGTGGAAAGATACCTAAAGGATCAACAGCTCCTGGGGATTTGGGGTTGCTCTG
GAAAACTCATTTGCACCACTGCTGTGCCTTGGAATGCTAGTTGGAGTAATAAATCTCTGGAACAGATTTG
GAATCACACGACCTGGATGGAGTGGGACAGAGAAATTAACAATTACACAAGCTTAATACACTCCTTAATT
GAAGAATCGCAAAACCAGCAAGAAAAGAATGAACAAGAATTATTGGAATTAGATAAATGGGCAAGTTTGT
GGAATTGGTTTAACATAACAAATTGGCTGTGGTATATAAAATTATTCATAATGATAGTAGGAGGCTTGGT
AGGTTTAAGAATAGTTTTTGCTGTACTTTCTATAGTGAATAGAGTTAGGCAGGGATATTCACCATTATCG
TTTCAGACCCACCTCCCAACCCCGAGGGGACCCAGAGAGGGCCTATTTCCCATGATTCCTTCATATTTGC
ATATACGATACAAGGCTGTTAGAGAGATAATTAGAATTAATTTGACTGTAAACACAAAGATATTAGTACA
AAATACGTGACGTAGAAAGTAATAATTTCTTGGGTAGTTTGCAGTTTTAAAATTATGTTTTAAAATGGAC
TATCATATGCTTACCGTAACTTGAAAGTATTTCGATTTCTTGGCTTTATATATCTTGTGGAAAGGACGAA
ACACCGACGTGTCAGATCATCACAAGTTTTAGAGCTAGAAATAGCAAGTTAAAATAAGGCTAGTCCGTTA
TCAACTTGAAAAAGTGGCACCGAGTCGGTGCTTTTTTGAATTCTAGATCTTGAGACAAATGGCAGTATTC
ATCCACAATTTTAAAAGAAAAGGGGGGATTGGGGGGTACAGTGCAGGGGAAAGAATAGTAGACATAATAG
CAACAGACATACAAACTAAAGAATTACAAAAACAAATTACAAAAATTCAAAATTTTCGGGTTTATTACAG
GGACAGCAGAGATCCACTTTGGCGCCGGCTCGAGTGGCTCCGGTGCCCGTCAGTGGGCAGAGCGCACATC
GCCCACAGTCCCCGAGAAGTTGGGGGGAGGGGTCGGCAATTGAACCGGTGCCTAGAGAAGGTGGCGCGGG
GTAAACTGGGAAAGTGATGTCGTGTACTGGCTCCGCCTTTTTCCCGAGGGTGGGGGAGAACCGTATATAA
GTGCAGTAGTCGCCGTGAACGTTCTTTTTCGCAACGGGTTTGCCGCCAGAACACAGGTGTCGTGACGCGG
GATCCGCCACCATGACCGAGTACAAGCCCACGGTGCGCCTCGCCACCCGCGACGACGTCCCCAGGGCCGT
ACGCACCCTCGCCGCCGCGTTCGCCGACTACCCCGCCACGCGCCACACCGTCGATCCGGACCGCCACATC
GAGCGGGTCACCGAGCTGCAAGAACTCTTCCTCACGCGCGTCGGGCTCGACATCGGCAAGGTGTGGGTCG
CGGACGACGGCGCCGCGGTGGCGGTCTGGACCACGCCGGAGAGCGTCGAAGCGGGGGCGGTGTTCGCCGA
GATCGGCCCGCGCATGGCCGAGTTGAGCGGTTCCCGGCTGGCCGCGCAGCAACAGATGGAAGGCCTCCTG
GCGCCGCACCGGCCCAAGGAGCCCGCGTGGTTCCTGGCCACCGTCGGAGTCTCGCCCGACCACCAGGGCA
AGGGTCTGGGCAGCGCCGTCGTGCTCCCCGGAGTGGAGGCGGCCGAGCGCGCCGGGGTGCCCGCCTTCCT
GGAGACCTCCGCGCCCCGCAACCTCCCCTTCTACGAGCGGCTCGGCTTCACCGTCACCGCCGACGTCGAG
GTGCCCGAAGGACCGCGCACCTGGTGCATGACCCGCAAGCCCGGTGCCTGAACGCGTTAAGTCGACAATC
AACCTCTGGATTACAAAATTTGTGAAAGATTGACTGGTATTCTTAACTATGTTGCTCCTTTTACGCTATG
TGGATACGCTGCTTTAATGCCTTTGTATCATGCTATTGCTTCCCGTATGGCTTTCATTTTCTCCTCCTTG
TATAAATCCTGGTTGCTGTCTCTTTATGAGGAGTTGTGGCCCGTTGTCAGGCAACGTGGCGTGGTGTGCA
CTGTGTTTGCTGACGCAACCCCCACTGGTTGGGGCATTGCCACCACCTGTCAGCTCCTTTCCGGGACTTT
CGCTTTCCCCCTCCCTATTGCCACGGCGGAACTCATCGCCGCCTGCCTTGCCCGCTGCTGGACAGGGGCT
CGGCTGTTGGGCACTGACAATTCCGTGGTGTTGTCGGGGAAATCATCGTCCTTTCCTTGGCTGCTCGCCT
GTGTTGCCACCTGGATTCTGCGCGGGACGTCCTTCTGCTACGTCCCTTCGGCCCTCAATCCAGCGGACCT
TCCTTCCCGCGGCCTGCTGCCGGCTCTGCGGCCTCTTCCGCGTCTTCGCCTTCGCCCTCAGACGAGTCGG
ATCTCCCTTTGGGCCGCCTCCCCGCGTCGACTTTAAGACCAATGACTTACAAGGCAGCTGTAGATCTTAG
CCACTTTTTAAAAGAAAAGGGGGGACTGGAAGGGCTAATTCACTCCCAACGAAGACAAGATCTGCTTTTT
GCTTGTACTGGGTCTCTCTGGTTAGACCAGATCTGAGCCTGGGAGCTCTCTGGCTAACTAGGGAACCCAC
TGCTTAAGCCTCAATAAAGCTTGCCTTGAGTGCTTCAAGTAGTGTGTGCCCGTCTGTTGTGTGACTCTGG
TAACTAGAGATCCCTCAGACCCTTTTAGTCAGTGTGGAAAATCTCTAGCAGTACGTATAGTAGTTCATGT
CATCTTATTATTCAGTATTTATAACTTGCAAAGAAATGAATATCAGAGAGTGAGAGGAACTTGTTTATTG
CAGCTTATAATGGTTACAAATAAAGCAATAGCATCACAAATTTCACAAATAAAGCATTTTTTTCACTGCA
TTCTAGTTGTGGTTTGTCCAAACTCATCAATGTATCTTATCATGTCTGGCTCTAGCTATCCCGCCCCTAA
CTCCGCCCATCCCGCCCCTAACTCCGCCCAGTTCCGCCCATTCTCCGCCCCATGGCTGACTAATTTTTTT
TATTTATGCAGAGGCCGAGGCCGCCTCGGCCTCTGAGCTATTCCAGAAGTAGTGAGGAGGCTTTTTTGGA
GGCCTAGGGACGTACCCAATTCGCCCTATAGTGAGTCGTATTACGCGCGCTCACTGGCCGTCGTTTTACA
ACGTCGTGACTGGGAAAACCCTGGCGTTACCCAACTTAATCGCCTTGCAGCACATCCCCCTTTCGCCAGC
TGGCGTAATAGCGAAGAGGCCCGCACCGATCGCCCTTCCCAACAGTTGCGCAGCCTGAATGGCGAATGGG
[124 nt withheld, positions 4621-4744]
C
[91 nt withheld, positions 4746-4836]
A
[49 nt withheld, positions 4838-4886]
CCTTTGACGTTGGAGTCCACGTTCTTT
[37 nt withheld, positions 4914-4950]
ACCCTATCTCGGTCTATTCTTTTGATTTATAAGGGATTTTGCCGATTTCGGCCTATTGGTTAAAAAATGA
GCTGATTTAACAAAAATTTAACGCGAATTTTAACAAAATATTAACGCTTACAATTTAGGTGGCACTTTTC
GGGGAAATGTGCGCGGAACCCCTATTTGTTTATTTTTCTAAATACATTCAAATATGTATCCGCTCATGAG
ACAATAACCCTGATAAATGCTTCAATAATATTGAAAAAGGAAGAGTATGAGTATTCAACATTTCCGTGTC
GCCCTTATTCCCTTTTTTGCGGCATTTTGCCTTCCTGTTTTTGCTCACCCAGAAACGCTGGTGAAAGTAA
AAGATGCTGAAGATCAGTTGGGTGCACGAGTGGGTTACATCGAACTGGATCTCAACAGCGGTAAGATCCT
TGAGAGTTTTCGCCCCGAAGAACGTTTTCCAATGATGAGCACTTTTAAAGTTCTGCTATGTGGCGCGGTA
TTATCCCGTATTGACGCCGGGCAAGAGCAACTCGGTCGCCGCATACACTATTCTCAGAATGACTTGGTTG
AGTACTCACCAGTCACAGAAAAGCATCTTACGGATGGCATGACAGTAAGAGAATTATGCAGTGCTGCCAT
AACCATGAGTGATAACACTGCGGCCAACTTACTTCTGACAACGATCGGAGGACCGAAGGAGCTAACCGCT
TTTTTGCACAACATGGGGGATCATGTAACTCGCCTTGATCGTTGGGAACCGGAGCTGAATGAAGCCATAC
CAAACGACGAGCGTGACACCACGATGCCTGTAGCAATGGCAACAACGTTGCGCAAACTATTAACTGGCGA
ACTACTTACTCTAGCTTCCCGGCAACAATTAATAGACTGGATGGAGGCGGATAAAGTTGCAGGACCACTT
CTGCGCTCGGCCCTTCCGGCTGGCTGGTTTATTGCTGATAAATCTGGAGCCGGTGAGCGTGGGTCTCGCG
GTATCATTGCAGCACTGGGGCCAGATGGTAAGCCCTCCCGTATCGTAGTTATCTACACGACGGGGAGTCA
GGCAACTATGGATGAACGAAATAGACAGATCGCTGAGATAGGTGCCTCACTGATTAAGCATTGGTAACTG
TCAGACCAAGTTTACTCATATATACTTTAGATTGATTTAAAACTTCATTTTTAATTTAAAAGGATCTAGG
TGAAGATCCTTTTTGATAATCTCATGACCAAAATCCCTTAACGTGAGTTTTCGTTCCACTGAGCGTCAGA
CCCCGTAGAAAAGATCAAAGGATCTTCTTGAGATCCTTTTTTTCTGCGCGTAATCTGCTGCTTGCAAACA
AAAAAACCACCGCTACCAGCGGTGGTTTGTTTGCCGGATCAAGAGCTACCAACTCTTTTTCCGAAGGTAA
CTGGCTTCAGCAGAGCGCAGATACCAAATACTGTTCTTCTAGTGTAGCCGTAGTTAGGCCACCACTTCAA
GAACTCTGTAGCACCGCCTACATACCTCGCTCTGCTAATCCTGTTACCAGTGGCTGCTGCCAGTGGCGAT
AAGTCGTGTCTTACCGGGTTGGACTCAAGACGATAGTTACCGGATAAGGCGCAGCGGTCGGGCTGAACGG
GGGGTTCGTGCACACAGCCCAGCTTGGAGCGAACGACCTACACCGAACTGAGATACCTACAGCGTGAGCT
ATGAGAAAGCGCCACGCTTCCCGAAGGGAGAAAGGCGGACAGGTATCCGGTAAGCGGCAGGGTCGGAACA
GGAGAGCGCACGAGGGAGCTTCCAGGGGGAAACGCCTGGTATCTTTATAGTCCTGTCGGGTTTCGCCACC
TCTGACTTGAGCGTCGATTTTTGTGATGCTCGTCAGGGGGGCGGAGCCTATGGAAAAACGCCAGCAACGC
GGCCTTTTTACGGTTCCTGGCCTTTTGCTGGCCTTTTGCTCACATGTTCTTTCCTGCGTTATCCCCTGAT
TCTGTGGATAACCGTATTACCGCCTTTGAGTGAGCTGATACCGCTCGCCGCAGCCGAACGACCGAGCGCA
GCGAGTCAGTGAGCGAGGAAGCGGAAGAGCGCCCAATACGCAAACCGCCTCTCCCCGCGCGTTGGCCGAT
TCATTAATGCAGCTGGCACGACAGGTTTCCCGACTGGAAAGCGGGCAGTGAGCGCAACGCAATTAATGTG
AGTTAGCTCACTCATTAGGCACCCCAGGCTTTACACTTTATGCTTCCGGCTCGTATGTTGTGTGGAATTG
TGAGCGGATAACAATTTCACACAGGAAACAGCTATGACCATGATTACGCCAAGCGCGCAATTAACCCTCA
CTAAAGGGAACAAAAGCTGGAGCTGCAAGC
